Addgene plasmid #180555: KTK_005
Purpose: Entry vector containing Terminator sequence (Bba_B0015)
Depositing lab: Tom Ellis. Depositing organization: Imperial College London. Publication: Komagataeibacter Tool Kit (KTK): A Modular Cloning System for Multigene Constructs and Programmed Protein Secretion from Cellulose Producing Bacteria. Goosens VJ, Walker KT, Aragon SM, Singh A, Senthivel VR, Dekker L, Caro-Astorga J, Buat MLA, Song W, Lee KY, Ellis T. ACS Synth Biol. 2021 Dec 17;10(12):3422-3434. doi: 10.1021/acssynbio.1c00358. Epub 2021 Nov 12. PubMed 34767345.
Backbone
  Vector backbone: pSEVA331
  Vector type: Bacterial Expression
Growth in bacteria
  Bacterial resistance: Ampicillin, 100 μg/mL
  Growth temperature: 37°C
  Growth strain: DH5alpha
  Copy number: High Copy
Gene/Insert
  Gene/Insert name: Terminator sequence (Bba_B0015)
  Species: Synthetic
  Cloning method: Restriction Enzyme; 5′ cloning site unknown (unknown if destroyed)
Terms and licenses: Academic/Nonprofit Terms; Industry Terms: Not Available to Industry
Depositor comments: Read the preprint at https://www.biorxiv.org/content/10.1101/2021.06.09.447691v1.full
How to cite: KTK_005 was a gift from Tom Ellis (Addgene plasmid # 180555 ; http://n2t.net/addgene:180555 ; RRID:Addgene_180555)
