[The description below was written by a language model from this plasmid's Addgene catalogue record and pLannotate feature annotations shown in this document.]
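Description:
KTK_005 is a small bacterial entry (part-storage) vector from the Komagataeibacter Tool Kit, a modular cloning system for building multigene constructs and programmed protein secretion systems in cellulose-producing bacteria. Its only payload is a synthetic transcription terminator part, BBa_B0015. The feature table resolves this part into its two components, the E. coli rrnB T1 terminator followed closely by the phage T7 early terminator (T7Te), both in the forward orientation. Together they form a widely used double terminator that stops transcription efficiently at the end of an assembled expression unit. The plasmid carries no promoter-driven gene of interest, reporter or tag. It holds a sequence-defined terminator module that can be moved into higher-level assemblies alongside promoter, ribosome-binding-site and coding-sequence parts. The cloning method is listed as restriction enzyme based, but the flanking sites are not recorded.

For propagation in E. coli, the annotated sequence shows a high-copy ColE1/pMB1/pUC-type origin of replication and an ampicillin resistance cassette, consisting of the β-lactamase gene and its native bla promoter on the reverse strand. This agrees with the catalogue's ampicillin selection and high copy number. The catalogue names pSEVA331 as the vector backbone, but the roughly 2 kb sequence record contains only the pUC-type origin and AmpR, with no other replicon or marker annotated. The listed backbone may therefore describe the toolkit's destination vectors rather than this entry plasmid. The sequence is also labelled as a partial NGS result, so the feature table may not cover the whole plasmid.
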