Features (pLannotate 1.2.2; 5 found; start..end, strand, type, name):
     28..99      +  terminator     rrnB T1 terminator: transcription terminator T1 from the E. coli rrnB gene
    115..142     +  terminator     T7Te terminator: phage T7 early transcription terminator
    256..1116    -  CDS            AmpR: β-lactamase; bla; confers resistance to ampicillin, carbenicillin, and related antibiotics
   1117..1221    -  promoter       AmpR promoter: bla
   1324..1912    +  rep_origin     ori: high-copy-number ColE1/pMB1/pBR322/pUC origin of replication
>Addgene plasmid #180555 | KTK_005 | addgene full sequence | sequence record 384458 | Addgene Partial NGS Result
TCGGTCTCATTCTTTATTACCAGGCATCAAATAAAACGAAAGGCTCAGTCGAAAGACTGGGCCTTTCGTT
TTATCTGTTGTTTGTCGGTGAACGCTCTCTACTAGAGTCACACTGGCTCACCTTCGGGTGGGCCTTTCTG
CGTTTATAAACGTGAGACCAAGATTATCAAAAAGGATCTTCACCTAGATCCTTTTAAATTAAAAATGAAG
TTTTAAATCAATCTAAAGTATATATGAGTAAACTTGGTCTGACAGTTACCAATGCTTAATCAGTGAGGCA
CCTATCTCAGCGATCTGTCTATTTCGTTCATCCATAGTTGCCTGACTCCCCGTCGTGTAGATAACTACGA
TACGGGAGGGCTTACCATCTGGCCCCAGTGCTGCAATGATACCGCGGGACCCACGCTCACCGGCTCCAGA
TTTATCAGCAATAAACCAGCCAGCCGGAAGGGCCGAGCGCAGAAGTGGTCCTGCAACTTTATCCGCCTCC
ATCCAGTCTATTAATTGTTGCCGGGAAGCTAGAGTAAGTAGTTCGCCAGTTAATAGTTTGCGCAACGTTG
TTGCCATTGCTACAGGCATCGTGGTGTCACGCTCGTCGTTTGGTATGGCTTCATTCAGCTCCGGTTCCCA
ACGATCAAGGCGAGTTACATGATCCCCCATGTTGTGCAAAAAAGCGGTTAGCTCCTTCGGTCCTCCGATC
GTTGTCAGAAGTAAGTTGGCCGCAGTGTTATCACTCATGGTTATGGCAGCACTGCATAATTCTCTTACTG
TCATGCCATCCGTAAGATGCTTTTCTGTGACTGGTGAGTACTCAACCAAGTCATTCTGAGAATAGTGTAT
GCGGCGACCGAGTTGCTCTTGCCCGGCGTCAATACGGGATAATACCGCGCCACATAGCAGAACTTTAAAA
GTGCTCATCATTGGAAAACGTTCTTCGGGGCGAAAACTCTCAAGGATCTTACCGCTGTTGAGATCCAGTT
CGATGTAACCCACTCGTGCACCCAACTGATCTTCAGCATCTTTTACTTTCACCAGCGTTTCTGGGTGAGC
AAAAACAGGAAGGCAAAATGCCGCAAAAAAGGGAATAAGGGCGACACGGAAATGTTGAATACTCATACTC
TTCCTTTTTCAATATTATTGAAGCATTTATCAGGGTTATTGTCTCATGAGCGGATACATATTTGAATGTA
TTTAGAAAAATAAACAAATAGGGGTTCCGCGCACATTTCCCCGAAAAGTGCCACCTGTCATGACCAAAAT
CCCTTAACGTGAGTTTTCGTTCCACTGAGCGTCAGACCCCGTAGAAAAGATCAAAGGATCTTCTTGAGAT
CCTTTTTTTCTGCGCGTAATCTGCTGCTTGCAAACAAAAAAACCACCGCTACCAGCGGTGGTTTGTTTGC
CGGATCAAGAGCTACCAACTCTTTTTCCGAAGGTAACTGGCTTCAGCAGAGCGCAGATACCAAATACTGT
TCTTCTAGTGTAGCCGTAGTTAGGCCACCACTTCAAGAACTCTGTAGCACCGCCTACATACCTCGCTCTG
CTAATCCTGTTACCAGTGGCTGCTGCCAGTGGCGATAAGTCGTGTCTTACCGGGTTGGACTCAAGACGAT
AGTTACCGGATAAGGCGCAGCGGTCGGGCTGAACGGGGGGTTCGTGCACACAGCCCAGCTTGGAGCGAAC
GACCTACACCGAACTGAGATACCTACAGCGTGAGCTATGAGAAAGCGCCACGCTTCCCGAAGGGAGAAAG
GCGGACAGGTATCCGGTAAGCGGCAGGGTCGGAACAGGAGAGCGCACGAGGGAGCTTCCAGGGGGAAACG
CCTGGTATCTTTATAGTCCTGTCGGGTTTCGCCACCTCTGACTTGAGCGTCGATTTTTGTGATGCTCGTC
AGGGGGGCGGAGCCTATGGAAAAACGCCAGCAACGCGGCCTTTTTACGGTTCCTGGCCTTTTGCTGGCCT
TTTGCTCACATGTTCTTTCCTGCGTTATCCCCTGATTCTGTGGATAACCGTAG
